Addgene plasmid #141583: TFORF0340
Purpose: Lentiviral vector for overexpressing the MECOM transcription factor ORF with a unique 24-bp barcode. Barcodes facilitate identification of transcription factors in pooled screens.
Depositing lab: Feng Zhang. Depositing organization: Broad Institute. Publication: A transcription factor atlas of directed differentiation. Joung J, Ma S, Tay T, Geiger-Schuller KR, Kirchgatterer PC, Verdine VK, Guo B, Arias-Garcia MA, Allen WE, Singh A, Kuksenko O, Abudayyeh OO, Gootenberg JS, Fu Z, Macrae RK, Buenrostro JD, Regev A, Zhang F. Cell. 2023 Jan 5;186(1):209-229.e26. doi: 10.1016/j.cell.2022.11.026. PubMed 36608654.
Backbone
  Vector backbone: pLX_TRC317
  Backbone manufacturer: Broad Institute Genetic Perturbation Platform
  Backbone size w/o insert (bp): 8264
  Vector type: Mammalian Expression, Lentiviral
  Selectable markers: Puromycin
Growth in bacteria
  Bacterial resistance: Ampicillin, 100 μg/mL
  Growth temperature: 37°C
  Growth strain: NEB Stable
  Copy number: High Copy
Gene/Insert
  Gene/Insert name: MECOM
  Species: H. sapiens (human)
  Insert size (bp): 3260
  Entrez Gene: MECOM (a.k.a. AML1-EVI-1, EVI1, KMT8E, MDS1, MDS1-EVI1, PRDM3, RUSAT2)
  Promoter: EF1a
  Cloning method: Unknown
  Sequencing primers: 5′ GGGTGGAGACTGAAGTTAGGCCAG; 3′ CACATAGCGTAAAAGGAGCAACATAG
Terms and licenses: Academic/Nonprofit Terms; Industry Terms: Not Available to Industry
Depositor comments: XM_005247220,XM_005247221,XM_005247219,ENST00000472280,ENST00000433243 . The transcription factor ORF portion of this plasmid was synthesized by Genewiz. Please test multiple small colonies in case of plasmid recombination. To make this collection available in a timely manner, a portion of this collection was not fully sequenced by Addgene. If an Addgene verified full plasmid sequence is not available, please contact us prior to placing an order to request the full sequence.
How to cite: TFORF0340 was a gift from Feng Zhang (Addgene plasmid # 141583 ; http://n2t.net/addgene:141583 ; RRID:Addgene_141583)
