[The description below was written by a language model from this plasmid's Addgene catalogue record and pLannotate feature annotations shown in this document.]
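Description:
TFORF0340 is a lentiviral mammalian expression plasmid built on the pLX_TRC317 backbone from the Broad Institute Genetic Perturbation Platform. It carries the human MECOM open reading frame (also known as EVI1, PRDM3 or MDS1-EVI1) for overexpression. It is maintained in E. coli through a high-copy ColE1/pUC-type origin and the β-lactamase gene conferring ampicillin resistance. An f1 origin and remnants of a lac/lacZα cloning region flanked by T7 and T3 promoters are also present in the bacterial portion. The depositor notes that the plasmid can recombine, a known concern for LTR-containing vectors.

The viral cassette has a third-generation, self-inactivating layout. An RSV promoter drives a truncated HIV-1 5' LTR, followed by the Ψ packaging signal with a partial gag sequence and the Rev response element for nuclear export of the genomic RNA. A ΔU3 3' LTR at the far end inactivates LTR promoter activity after integration. Within this unit, an SV40 early promoter drives puromycin N-acetyltransferase for selection of transduced cells. A cPPT/CTS element then precedes the EF-1α promoter, which drives the roughly 3.2 kb MECOM coding sequence. A WPRE downstream enhances transcript expression, and an SV40 polyadenylation signal lies beyond the 3' LTR.

According to the record, the construct also carries a unique 24-bp barcode, which is not annotated as a separate feature in the table. The barcode allows this transcription factor to be identified in pooled overexpression screens, and the plasmid is part of a barcoded transcription factor ORF collection used to study directed differentiation.
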