Features (pLannotate 1.2.2; 31 found; start..end, strand, type, name):
      5..231     +  promoter       RSV promoter: Rous sarcoma virus enhancer/promoter
    232..412     +  LTR            5' LTR (truncated): truncated 5' long terminal repeat (LTR) from HIV-1
    459..584     +  misc_feature   HIV-1 Ψ: packaging signal of human immunodeficiency virus type 1
    568..931     +  CDS            HIV-1 gag (fragment): gag protein from human immunodeficiency virus 1; gag
   1077..1310    +  misc_feature   RRE: The Rev response element (RRE) of HIV-1 allows for Rev-dependent mRNA export from the nucleus to the cytoplasm.
   1687..1713    +  CDS            Rev (fragment): human immunodeficiency virus 1 (HIV-1) Rev protein; rev; enhances nuclear export of unspliced and incompletely spliced viral mRNAs
   1720..1743    +  promoter       SV40 promoter (fragment): SV40 early promoter
   1744..1815    +  promoter       SV40 promoter (fragment): SV40 enhancer and early promoter
   1839..1974    +  rep_origin     SV40 ori: SV40 origin of replication
   2020..2616    +  CDS            PuroR (fragment): puromycin N-acetyltransferase; pac from Streptomyces; confers resistance to puromycin
   2665..2782    +  misc_feature   cPPT/CTS: central polypurine tract and central termination sequence of HIV-1
   2847..2913    +  CDS            small t antigen (fragment): SV40 (simian virus 40) small t antigen
   2920..4098    +  promoter       EF-1α promoter: strong constitutive promoter for human elongation factor EF-1α
   4115..7270    +  CDS            MECOM (fragment): MECOM_HUMAN - Also known as EVI1 From Homo sapiens (Human).
   7286..7339    +  promoter       U6 promoter (fragment): RNA polymerase III promoter for human U6 snRNA
   7381..7969    +  misc_feature   WPRE: woodchuck hepatitis virus posttranscriptional regulatory element
   8020..8039    +  misc_feature   cPPT/CTS (fragment): central polypurine tract and central termination sequence of HIV-1
   8041..8274    +  LTR            3' LTR (ΔU3): self-inactivating 3' long terminal repeat (LTR) from HIV-1
   8352..8473    +  polyA_signal   SV40 poly(A) signal: SV40 polyadenylation signal
   8513..8648    +  rep_origin     SV40 ori: SV40 origin of replication
   8669..8687    -  promoter       T7 promoter: promoter for bacteriophage T7 RNA polymerase
   8695..8850    +  CDS            lacZα (fragment): LacZα fragment of β-galactosidase; lacZ fragment
   8855..9283    +  rep_origin     f1 ori (sequence partly withheld): f1 bacteriophage origin of replication; arrow indicates direction of (+) strand synthesis
   9336..9440    +  promoter       AmpR promoter: bla
   9441..10301   +  CDS            AmpR: β-lactamase; bla; confers resistance to ampicillin, carbenicillin, and related antibiotics
  10472..11060   +  rep_origin     ori: high-copy-number ColE1/pMB1/pBR322/pUC origin of replication
  11243..11335   +  CDS            lacI (fragment): lac repressor; lacI; The lac repressor binds to the lac operator to inhibit transcription in E. coli. This inhibition can be relieved by adding lactose or isopropyl-β-D-thiogalactopyranoside (IPTG).
  11348..11369   +  protein_bind   CAP binding site: CAP binding activates transcription in the presence of cAMP. E. coli catabolite activator protein
  11384..11414   +  promoter       lac promoter: promoter for the E. coli lac operon
  11418..11440   +  protein_bind   lac operator (fragment): The lac repressor binds to the lac operator to inhibit transcription in E. coli. This inhibition can be relieved by adding lactose or isopropyl-β-D-thiogalactopyranoside (IPTG). lac repressor encoded by lacI
  11483..11501   +  promoter       T3 promoter: promoter for bacteriophage T3 RNA polymerase
>Addgene plasmid #141583 | TFORF0340 | addgene full sequence | sequence record 400390 | Addgene NGS Result
TTAATGTAGTCTTATGCAATACTCTTGTAGTCTTGCAACATGGTAACGATGAGTTAGCAACATGCCTTAC
AAGGAGAGAAAAAGCACCGTGCATGCCGATTGGTGGAAGTAAGGTGGTACGATCGTGCCTTATTAGGAAG
GCAACAGACGGGTCTGACATGGATTGGACGAACCACTGAATTGCCGCATTGCAGAGATATTGTATTTAAG
TGCCTAGCTCGATACATAAACGGGTCTCTCTGGTTAGACCAGATCTGAGCCTGGGAGCTCTCTGGCTAAC
TAGGGAACCCACTGCTTAAGCCTCAATAAAGCTTGCCTTGAGTGCTTCAAGTAGTGTGTGCCCGTCTGTT
GTGTGACTCTGGTAACTAGAGATCCCTCAGACCCTTTTAGTCAGTGTGGAAAATCTCTAGCAGTGGCGCC
CGAACAGGGACTTGAAAGCGAAAGGGAAACCAGAGGAGCTCTCTCGACGCAGGACTCGGCTTGCTGAAGC
GCGCACGGCAAGAGGCGAGGGGCGGCGACTGGTGAGTACGCCAAAAATTTTGACTAGCGGAGGCTAGAAG
GAGAGAGATGGGTGCGAGAGCGTCAGTATTAAGCGGGGGAGAATTAGATCGCGATGGGAAAAAATTCGGT
TAAGGCCAGGGGGAAAGAAAAAATATAAATTAAAACATATAGTATGGGCAAGCAGGGAGCTAGAACGATT
CGCAGTTAATCCTGGCCTGTTAGAAACATCAGAAGGCTGTAGACAAATACTGGGACAGCTACAACCATCC
CTTCAGACAGGATCAGAAGAACTTAGATCATTATATAATACAGTAGCAACCCTCTATTGTGTGCATCAAA
GGATAGAGATAAAAGACACCAAGGAAGCTTTAGACAAGATAGAGGAAGAGCAAAACAAAAGTAAGACCAC
CGCACAGCAAGCGGCCGCTGATCTTCAGACCTGGAGGAGGAGATATGAGGGACAATTGGAGAAGTGAATT
ATATAAATATAAAGTAGTAAAAATTGAACCATTAGGAGTAGCACCCACCAAGGCAAAGAGAAGAGTGGTG
CAGAGAGAAAAAAGAGCAGTGGGAATAGGAGCTTTGTTCCTTGGGTTCTTGGGAGCAGCAGGAAGCACTA
TGGGCGCAGCGTCAATGACGCTGACGGTACAGGCCAGACAATTATTGTCTGGTATAGTGCAGCAGCAGAA
CAATTTGCTGAGGGCTATTGAGGCGCAACAGCATCTGTTGCAACTCACAGTCTGGGGCATCAAGCAGCTC
CAGGCAAGAATCCTGGCTGTGGAAAGATACCTAAAGGATCAACAGCTCCTGGGGATTTGGGGTTGCTCTG
GAAAACTCATTTGCACCACTGCTGTGCCTTGGAATGCTAGTTGGAGTAATAAATCTCTGGAACAGATTTG
GAATCACACGACCTGGATGGAGTGGGACAGAGAAATTAACAATTACACAAGCTTAATACACTCCTTAATT
GAAGAATCGCAAAACCAGCAAGAAAAGAATGAACAAGAATTATTGGAATTAGATAAATGGGCAAGTTTGT
GGAATTGGTTTAACATAACAAATTGGCTGTGGTATATAAAATTATTCATAATGATAGTAGGAGGCTTGGT
AGGTTTAAGAATAGTTTTTGCTGTACTTTCTATAGTGAATAGAGTTAGGCAGGGATATTCACCATTATCG
TTTCAGACCCACCTCCCAACCCCGAGGGGACCCATGCATTGCATCTCAATTAGTCAGCAACCAGGTGTGG
AAAGTCCCCAGGCTCCCCAGCAGGCAGAAGTATGCAAAGCATGCGTCTCAATTAGTCAGCAACCATAGTC
CCGCCCCTAACTCCGCCCATCCCGCCCCTAACTCCGCCCAGTTCCGCCCATTCTCCGCCCCATGGCTGAC
TAATTTTTTTTATTTATGCAGAGGCCGAGGCCGCCTCGGCCTCTGAGCTATTCCAGAAGTAGTGAGGAGG
CTTTTTTGGAGGCCTAGGCTTTTGCAAAAAGCTTTCTAGAGGTACCACCGGAGCTTACCATGACCGAGTA
CAAGCCCACGGTGCGCCTCGCCACCCGCGACGACGTCCCCAGGGCCGTACGCACCCTCGCCGCCGCGTTC
GCCGACTACCCCGCCACGCGCCACACCGTCGATCCGGACCGCCACATCGAGCGGGTCACCGAGCTGCAAG
AACTCTTCCTCACGCGCGTCGGGCTCGACATCGGCAAGGTGTGGGTCGCGGACGACGGCGCCGCCGTGGC
GGTCTGGACCACGCCGGAGAGCGTCGAAGCGGGGGCGGTGTTCGCCGAGATCGGCCCGCGCATGGCCGAG
TTGAGCGGTTCCCGGCTGGCCGCGCAGCAACAGATGGAAGGCCTCCTGGCGCCGCACCGGCCCAAGGAGC
CCGCGTGGTTCCTGGCCACCGTCGGCGTCTCGCCCGACCACCAGGGCAAGGGTCTGGGCAGCGCCGTCGT
GCTCCCCGGAGTGGAGGCGGCCGAGCGCGCCGGGGTGCCCGCCTTCCTGGAGACCTCCGCGCCCCGCAAC
CTCCCCTTCTACGAGCGGCTCGGCTTCACCGTCACCGCCGACGTCGAGGTGCCCGAAGGACCGCGCACCT
GGTGCATGACCCGCAAGCCCGGTGCCAGTTAACGAATTCTAGATCTTGAGACAAATGGCAGTATTCATCC
ACAATTTTAAAAGAAAAGGGGGGATTGGGGGGTACAGTGCAGGGGAAAGAATAGTAGACATAATAGCAAC
AGACATACAAACTAAAGAATTACAAAAACAAATTACAAAAATTCAAAATTTTCGGGTTTATTACAGGGAC
AGCAGAGATCCACTTTGGCGCCGGCTCGAGGCCTGCAGGTGCAAAGATGGATAAAGTTTTAAACAGAGAG
GAATCTTTGCAGCTAATGGACCTTCTAGGTCTTGAAAGGAGTGGGAATTGGCTCCGGTGCCCGTCAGTGG
GCAGAGCGCACATCGCCCACAGTCCCCGAGAAGTTGGGGGGAGGGGTCGGCAATTGAACCGGTGCCTAGA
GAAGGTGGCGCGGGGTAAACTGGGAAAGTGATGTCGTGTACTGGCTCCGCCTTTTTCCCGAGGGTGGGGG
AGAACCGTATATAAGTGCAGTAGTCGCCGTGAACGTTCTTTTTCGCAACGGGTTTGCCGCCAGAACACAG
GTAAGTGCCGTGTGTGGTTCCCGCGGGCCTGGCCTCTTTACGGGTTATGGCCCTTGCGTGCCTTGAATTA
CTTCCACCTGGCTGCAGTACGTGATTCTTGATCCCGAGCTTCGGGTTGGAAGTGGGTGGGAGAGTTCGAG
GCCTTGCGCTTAAGGAGCCCCTTCGCCTCGTGCTTGAGTTGAGGCCTGGCCTGGGCGCTGGGGCCGCCGC
GTGCGAATCTGGTGGCACCTTCGCGCCTGTCTCGCTGCTTTCGATAAGTCTCTAGCCATTTAAAATTTTT
GATGACCTGCTGCGACGCTTTTTTTCTGGCAAGATAGTCTTGTAAATGCGGGCCAAGATCTGCACACTGG
TATTTCGGTTTTTGGGGCCGCGGGCGGCGACGGGGCCCGTGCGTCCCAGCGCACATGTTCGGCGAGGCGG
GGCCTGCGAGCGCGGCCACCGAGAATCGGACGGGGGTAGTCTCAAGCTGGCCGGCCTGCTCTGGTGCCTG
GCCTCGCGCCGCCGTGTATCGCCCCGCCCTGGGCGGCAAGGCTGGCCCGGTCGGCACCAGTTGCGTGAGC
GGAAAGATGGCCGCTTCCCGGCCCTGCTGCAGGGAGCTCAAAATGGAGGACGCGGCGCTCGGGAGAGCGG
GCGGGTGAGTCACCCACACAAAGGAAAAGGGCCTTTCCGTCCTCAGCCGTCGCTTCATGTGACTCCACGG
AGTACCGGGCGCCGTCCAGGCACCTCGATTAGTTCTCGAGCTTTTGGAGTACGTCGTCTTTAGGTTGGGG
GGAGGGGTTTTATGCGATGGAGTTTCCCCACACTGAGTGGGTGGAGACTGAAGTTAGGCCAGCTTGGCAC
TTGATGTAATTCTCCTTGGAATTTGCCCTTTTTGAGTTTGGATCTTGGTTCATTCTCAAGCCTCAGACAG
TGGTTCAAAGTTTTTTTCTTCCATTTCAGGTGTCGTGAGGCTAGCACCGCCACCATGAAGAGCGAAGACT
ATCCCCATGAAACTATGGCGCCGGATATCCACGAAGAACGGCAATATCGCTGCGAAGACTGTGACCAGCT
CTTTGAATCTAAGGCTGAACTAGCAGATCACCAAAAGTTTCCATGCAGTACTCCTCACTCAGCATTTTCA
ATGGTTGAAGAGGACTTTCAGCAAAAACTCGAAAGCGAGAATGATCTCCAAGAGATACACACGATCCAGG
AGTGTAAGGAATGTGACCAAGTTTTTCCTGATTTGCAAAGCCTGGAGAAACACATGCTGTCACATACTGA
AGAGAGGGAATACAAGTGTGATCAGTGTCCCAAGGCATTTAACTGGAAGTCCAATTTAATTCGCCACCAG
ATGTCACATGACAGTGGAAAGCACTATGAATGTGAAAACTGTGCCAAGCAGGTTTTCACGGACCCTAGCA
ACCTTCAGCGGCACATTCGCTCTCAGCATGTCGGTGCCCGGGCCCATGCATGCCCGGAGTGTGGCAAAAC
GTTTGCCACTTCGTCGGGCCTCAAACAACACAAGCACATCCACAGCAGTGTGAAGCCCTTTATCTGTGAG
GTCTGCCATAAATCCTATACTCAGTTTTCAAACCTTTGCCGTCATAAGCGCATGCATGCTGATTGCAGAA
CCCAAATCAAGTGCAAAGACTGTGGACAAATGTTCAGCACTACGTCTTCCTTAAATAAACACAGGAGGTT
TTGTGAGGGCAAGAACCATTTTGCGGCAGGTGGATTTTTTGGCCAAGGCATTTCACTTCCTGGAACCCCA
GCTATGGATAAAACGTCCATGGTTAATATGAGTCATGCCAACCCGGGCCTTGCTGACTATTTTGGCGCCA
ATAGGCATCCTGCTGGTCTTACCTTTCCAACAGCTCCTGGATTTTCTTTTAGCTTCCCTGGTCTGTTTCC
TTCCGGCTTGTACCACAGGCCTCCTTTGATACCTGCTAGTTCTCCTGTTAAAGGACTATCAAGTACTGAA
CAGACAAACAAAAGTCAAAGTCCCCTCATGACACATCCTCAGATACTGCCAGCTACACAGGATATTTTGA
AGGCACTATCTAAACACCCATCTGTAGGGGACAATAAGCCAGTGGAGCTCCAGCCCGAGAGGTCCTCTGA
AGAGAGGCCCTTTGAGAAAATCAGTGACCAGTCAGAGAGTAGTGACCTTGATGATGTCAGTACACCAAGT
GGCAGTGACCTGGAAACAACCTCGGGCTCTGATCTGGAAAGTGACATTGAAAGTGATAAAGAGAAATTTA
AAGAAAATGGTAAAATGTTCAAAGACAAAGTAAGCCCTCTTCAGAATCTGGCTTCAATAAATAATAAGAA
AGAATACAGCAATCATTCCATTTTCTCACCATCTTTAGAGGAGCAGACTGCGGTGTCAGGAGCTGTGAAT
GATTCTATAAAGGCTATTGCTTCTATTGCTGAAAAATACTTTGGTTCAACAGGACTGGTGGGGCTGCAAG
ACAAAAAAGTTGGAGCTTTACCTTACCCTTCCATGTTTCCCCTCCCATTTTTTCCAGCATTCTCTCAATC
AATGTACCCATTTCCTGATAGAGACTTGAGATCGTTACCTTTGAAAATGGAACCCCAATCACCAGGTGAA
GTAAAGAAACTGCAGAAGGGCAGCTCTGAGTCCCCCTTTGATCTCACCACTAAGCGAAAGGATGAGAAGC
CCTTGACTCCAGTCCCCTCCAAGCCTCCAGTGACACCTGCCACAAGCCAAGACCAGCCCCTGGATCTAAG
TATGGGCAGTAGGAGTAGAGCCAGTGGGACAAAGCTGACTGAGCCTCGAAAAAACCACGTGTTTGGGGGA
AAAAAAGGAAGCAACGTCGAATCAAGACCTGCTTCAGATGGTTCCTTGCAGCATGCAAGACCCACTCCTT
TCTTTATGGACCCTATTTACAGAGTAGAGAAAAGAAAACTAACTGACCCACTTGAAGCTTTAAAAGAGAA
ATACTTGAGGCCTTCTCCAGGATTCTTGTTTCACCCACAATTCCAACTGCCTGATCAGAGAACTTGGATG
TCAGCTATTGAAAACATGGCAGAAAAGCTAGAGAGCTTCAGTGCCCTGAAACCTGAGGCCAGTGAGCTCT
TACAGTCAGTGCCCTCTATGTTCAACTTCAGGGCGCCTCCCAATGCCCTGCCAGAGAACCTTCTGCGGAA
GGGAAAGGAGCGCTATACCTGCAGATACTGTGGCAAGATTTTTCCAAGGTCTGCAAACCTAACACGGCAC
TTGAGAACCCACACAGGAGAGCAGCCTTACAGATGCAAATACTGTGACAGATCATTTAGCATATCTTCTA
ACTTGCAAAGGCATGTTCGCAACATCCACAATAAAGAGAAGCCATTTAAGTGTCACTTATGTGATAGGTG
TTTTGGTCAACAAACCAATTTAGACAGACACCTAAAGAAACATGAGAATGGGAACATGTCCGGTACAGCA
ACATCGTCGCCTCATTCTGAACTGGAAAGTACAGGTGCGATTCTGGATGACAAAGAAGATGCTTACTTCA
CAGAAATTCGAAATTTCATTGGGAACAGCAACCATGGCAGCCAATCTCCCAGGAATGTGGAGGAGAGAAT
GAATGGCAGTCATTTTAAAGATGAAAAGGCTTTGGTGACCAGTCAAAATTCAGACTTGCTGGATGATGAA
GAAGTTGAAGATGAGGTGTTGTTAGATGAGGAGGATGAAGACAATGATATTACTGGAAAAACAGGAAAGG
AACCAGTGACAAGTAATTTACATGAAGGAAACCCTGAGGATGACTATGAAGAAACCAGTGCCCTGGAGAT
GAGTTGCAAGACATCCCCAGTGAGGTATAAAGAGGAAGAATATAAAAGTGGACTTTCTGCTCTAGATCAT
ATAAGGCACTTCACAGATAGCCTCAAAATGAGGAAAATGGAAGATAATCAATATTCTGAAGCTGAGCTGT
CTTCTTTTAGTACTTCCCATGTGCCAGAGGAACTTAAGCAGCCGTTACACAGAAAGTCCAAATCGCAGGC
ATATGCTATGATGCTGTCACTGTCTGACAAGGAGTCCCTCCATTCTACATCCCACAGTTCTTCCAACGTG
TGGCACAGTATGGCCAGGGCTGCGGCGGAATCCAGTGCTATCCAGTCCATAAGCCACGTATAGTAATGAA
CTAGTCCGTAACTTGAAAGTATTTCGATTTCTTGGCTTTATATATCTTGTGGAAAGGACGATCCTAGTAT
AAGACGCCACTCACCACGCGTTAAGTCGACAATCAACCTCTGGATTACAAAATTTGTGAAAGATTGACTG
GTATTCTTAACTATGTTGCTCCTTTTACGCTATGTGGATACGCTGCTTTAATGCCTTTGTATCATGCTAT
TGCTTCCCGTATGGCTTTCATTTTCTCCTCCTTGTATAAATCCTGGTTGCTGTCTCTTTATGAGGAGTTG
TGGCCCGTTGTCAGGCAACGTGGCGTGGTGTGCACTGTGTTTGCTGACGCAACCCCCACTGGTTGGGGCA
TTGCCACCACCTGTCAGCTCCTTTCCGGGACTTTCGCTTTCCCCCTCCCTATTGCCACGGCGGAACTCAT
CGCCGCCTGCCTTGCCCGCTGCTGGACAGGGGCTCGGCTGTTGGGCACTGACAATTCCGTGGTGTTGTCG
GGGAAATCATCGTCCTTTCCTTGGCTGCTCGCCTGTGTTGCCACCTGGATTCTGCGCGGGACGTCCTTCT
GCTACGTCCCTTCGGCCCTCAATCCAGCGGACCTTCCTTCCCGCGGCCTGCTGCCGGCTCTGCGGCCTCT
TCCGCGTCTTCGCCTTCGCCCTCAGACGAGTCGGATCTCCCTTTGGGCCGCCTCCCCGCGTCGACTTTAA
GACCAATGACTTACAAGGCAGCTGTAGATCTTAGCCACTTTTTAAAAGAAAAGGGGGGACTGGAAGGGCT
AATTCACTCCCAACGAAGACAAGATCTGCTTTTTGCTTGTACTGGGTCTCTCTGGTTAGACCAGATCTGA
GCCTGGGAGCTCTCTGGCTAACTAGGGAACCCACTGCTTAAGCCTCAATAAAGCTTGCCTTGAGTGCTTC
AAGTAGTGTGTGCCCGTCTGTTGTGTGACTCTGGTAACTAGAGATCCCTCAGACCCTTTTAGTCAGTGTG
GAAAATCTCTAGCAGTACGTATAGTAGTTCATGTCATCTTATTATTCAGTATTTATAACTTGCAAAGAAA
TGAATATCAGAGAGTGAGAGGAACTTGTTTATTGCAGCTTATAATGGTTACAAATAAAGCAATAGCATCA
CAAATTTCACAAATAAAGCATTTTTTTCACTGCATTCTAGTTGTGGTTTGTCCAAACTCATCAATGTATC
TTATCATGTCTGGCTCTAGCTATCCCGCCCCTAACTCCGCCCATCCCGCCCCTAACTCCGCCCAGTTCCG
CCCATTCTCCGCCCCATGGCTGACTAATTTTTTTTATTTATGCAGAGGCCGAGGCCGCCTCGGCCTCTGA
GCTATTCCAGAAGTAGTGAGGAGGCTTTTTTGGAGGCCTAGGGACGTACCCAATTCGCCCTATAGTGAGT
CGTATTACGCGCGCTCACTGGCCGTCGTTTTACAACGTCGTGACTGGGAAAACCCTGGCGTTACCCAACT
TAATCGCCTTGCAGCACATCCCCCTTTCGCCAGCTGGCGTAATAGCGAAGAGGCCCGCACCGATCGCCCT
TCCCAACAGTTGCGCAGCCTGAATGGCGAATGGG
[124 nt withheld, positions 8855-8978]
C
[91 nt withheld, positions 8980-9070]
A
[49 nt withheld, positions 9072-9120]
CCTTTGACGTTGGAGTCCACGTTCTTT
[37 nt withheld, positions 9148-9184]
ACCCTATCTCGGTCTATTCTTTTGATTTATAAGGGATTTTGCCGATTTCGGCCTATTGGTTAAAAAATGA
GCTGATTTAACAAAAATTTAACGCGAATTTTAACAAAATATTAACGCTTACAATTTAGGTGGCACTTTTC
GGGGAAATGTGCGCGGAACCCCTATTTGTTTATTTTTCTAAATACATTCAAATATGTATCCGCTCATGAG
ACAATAACCCTGATAAATGCTTCAATAATATTGAAAAAGGAAGAGTATGAGTATTCAACATTTCCGTGTC
GCCCTTATTCCCTTTTTTGCGGCATTTTGCCTTCCTGTTTTTGCTCACCCAGAAACGCTGGTGAAAGTAA
AAGATGCTGAAGATCAGTTGGGTGCACGAGTGGGTTACATCGAACTGGATCTCAACAGCGGTAAGATCCT
TGAGAGTTTTCGCCCCGAAGAACGTTTTCCAATGATGAGCACTTTTAAAGTTCTGCTATGTGGCGCGGTA
TTATCCCGTATTGACGCCGGGCAAGAGCAACTCGGTCGCCGCATACACTATTCTCAGAATGACTTGGTTG
AGTACTCACCAGTCACAGAAAAGCATCTTACGGATGGCATGACAGTAAGAGAATTATGCAGTGCTGCCAT
AACCATGAGTGATAACACTGCGGCCAACTTACTTCTGACAACGATCGGAGGACCGAAGGAGCTAACCGCT
TTTTTGCACAACATGGGGGATCATGTAACTCGCCTTGATCGTTGGGAACCGGAGCTGAATGAAGCCATAC
CAAACGACGAGCGTGACACCACGATGCCTGTAGCAATGGCAACAACGTTGCGCAAACTATTAACTGGCGA
ACTACTTACTCTAGCTTCCCGGCAACAATTAATAGACTGGATGGAGGCGGATAAAGTTGCAGGACCACTT
CTGCGCTCGGCCCTTCCGGCTGGCTGGTTTATTGCTGATAAATCTGGAGCCGGTGAGCGTGGGTCTCGCG
GTATCATTGCAGCACTGGGGCCAGATGGTAAGCCCTCCCGTATCGTAGTTATCTACACGACGGGGAGTCA
GGCAACTATGGATGAACGAAATAGACAGATCGCTGAGATAGGTGCCTCACTGATTAAGCATTGGTAACTG
TCAGACCAAGTTTACTCATATATACTTTAGATTGATTTAAAACTTCATTTTTAATTTAAAAGGATCTAGG
TGAAGATCCTTTTTGATAATCTCATGACCAAAATCCCTTAACGTGAGTTTTCGTTCCACTGAGCGTCAGA
CCCCGTAGAAAAGATCAAAGGATCTTCTTGAGATCCTTTTTTTCTGCGCGTAATCTGCTGCTTGCAAACA
AAAAAACCACCGCTACCAGCGGTGGTTTGTTTGCCGGATCAAGAGCTACCAACTCTTTTTCCGAAGGTAA
CTGGCTTCAGCAGAGCGCAGATACCAAATACTGTTCTTCTAGTGTAGCCGTAGTTAGGCCACCACTTCAA
GAACTCTGTAGCACCGCCTACATACCTCGCTCTGCTAATCCTGTTACCAGTGGCTGCTGCCAGTGGCGAT
AAGTCGTGTCTTACCGGGTTGGACTCAAGACGATAGTTACCGGATAAGGCGCAGCGGTCGGGCTGAACGG
GGGGTTCGTGCACACAGCCCAGCTTGGAGCGAACGACCTACACCGAACTGAGATACCTACAGCGTGAGCT
ATGAGAAAGCGCCACGCTTCCCGAAGGGAGAAAGGCGGACAGGTATCCGGTAAGCGGCAGGGTCGGAACA
GGAGAGCGCACGAGGGAGCTTCCAGGGGGAAACGCCTGGTATCTTTATAGTCCTGTCGGGTTTCGCCACC
TCTGACTTGAGCGTCGATTTTTGTGATGCTCGTCAGGGGGGCGGAGCCTATGGAAAAACGCCAGCAACGC
GGCCTTTTTACGGTTCCTGGCCTTTTGCTGGCCTTTTGCTCACATGTTCTTTCCTGCGTTATCCCCTGAT
TCTGTGGATAACCGTATTACCGCCTTTGAGTGAGCTGATACCGCTCGCCGCAGCCGAACGACCGAGCGCA
GCGAGTCAGTGAGCGAGGAAGCGGAAGAGCGCCCAATACGCAAACCGCCTCTCCCCGCGCGTTGGCCGAT
TCATTAATGCAGCTGGCACGACAGGTTTCCCGACTGGAAAGCGGGCAGTGAGCGCAACGCAATTAATGTG
AGTTAGCTCACTCATTAGGCACCCCAGGCTTTACACTTTATGCTTCCGGCTCGTATGTTGTGTGGAATTG
TGAGCGGATAACAATTTCACACAGGAAACAGCTATGACCATGATTACGCCAAGCGCGCAATTAACCCTCA
CTAAAGGGAACAAAAGCTGGAGCTGCAAGC
