>Addgene plasmid #141583 | TFORF0340 | depositor partial sequence | sequence record 276886 | Insert
ACCGCCACCATGAAGAGCGAAGACTATCCCCATGAAACTATGGCGCCGGATATCCACGAAGAACGGCAAT
ATCGCTGCGAAGACTGTGACCAGCTCTTTGAATCTAAGGCTGAACTAGCAGATCACCAAAAGTTTCCATG
CAGTACTCCTCACTCAGCATTTTCAATGGTTGAAGAGGACTTTCAGCAAAAACTCGAAAGCGAGAATGAT
CTCCAAGAGATACACACGATCCAGGAGTGTAAGGAATGTGACCAAGTTTTTCCTGATTTGCAAAGCCTGG
AGAAACACATGCTGTCACATACTGAAGAGAGGGAATACAAGTGTGATCAGTGTCCCAAGGCATTTAACTG
GAAGTCCAATTTAATTCGCCACCAGATGTCACATGACAGTGGAAAGCACTATGAATGTGAAAACTGTGCC
AAGCAGGTTTTCACGGACCCTAGCAACCTTCAGCGGCACATTCGCTCTCAGCATGTCGGTGCCCGGGCCC
ATGCATGCCCGGAGTGTGGCAAAACGTTTGCCACTTCGTCGGGCCTCAAACAACACAAGCACATCCACAG
CAGTGTGAAGCCCTTTATCTGTGAGGTCTGCCATAAATCCTATACTCAGTTTTCAAACCTTTGCCGTCAT
AAGCGCATGCATGCTGATTGCAGAACCCAAATCAAGTGCAAAGACTGTGGACAAATGTTCAGCACTACGT
CTTCCTTAAATAAACACAGGAGGTTTTGTGAGGGCAAGAACCATTTTGCGGCAGGTGGATTTTTTGGCCA
AGGCATTTCACTTCCTGGAACCCCAGCTATGGATAAAACGTCCATGGTTAATATGAGTCATGCCAACCCG
GGCCTTGCTGACTATTTTGGCGCCAATAGGCATCCTGCTGGTCTTACCTTTCCAACAGCTCCTGGATTTT
CTTTTAGCTTCCCTGGTCTGTTTCCTTCCGGCTTGTACCACAGGCCTCCTTTGATACCTGCTAGTTCTCC
TGTTAAAGGACTATCAAGTACTGAACAGACAAACAAAAGTCAAAGTCCCCTCATGACACATCCTCAGATA
CTGCCAGCTACACAGGATATTTTGAAGGCACTATCTAAACACCCATCTGTAGGGGACAATAAGCCAGTGG
AGCTCCAGCCCGAGAGGTCCTCTGAAGAGAGGCCCTTTGAGAAAATCAGTGACCAGTCAGAGAGTAGTGA
CCTTGATGATGTCAGTACACCAAGTGGCAGTGACCTGGAAACAACCTCGGGCTCTGATCTGGAAAGTGAC
ATTGAAAGTGATAAAGAGAAATTTAAAGAAAATGGTAAAATGTTCAAAGACAAAGTAAGCCCTCTTCAGA
ATCTGGCTTCAATAAATAATAAGAAAGAATACAGCAATCATTCCATTTTCTCACCATCTTTAGAGGAGCA
GACTGCGGTGTCAGGAGCTGTGAATGATTCTATAAAGGCTATTGCTTCTATTGCTGAAAAATACTTTGGT
TCAACAGGACTGGTGGGGCTGCAAGACAAAAAAGTTGGAGCTTTACCTTACCCTTCCATGTTTCCCCTCC
CATTTTTTCCAGCATTCTCTCAATCAATGTACCCATTTCCTGATAGAGACTTGAGATCGTTACCTTTGAA
AATGGAACCCCAATCACCAGGTGAAGTAAAGAAACTGCAGAAGGGCAGCTCTGAGTCCCCCTTTGATCTC
ACCACTAAGCGAAAGGATGAGAAGCCCTTGACTCCAGTCCCCTCCAAGCCTCCAGTGACACCTGCCACAA
GCCAAGACCAGCCCCTGGATCTAAGTATGGGCAGTAGGAGTAGAGCCAGTGGGACAAAGCTGACTGAGCC
TCGAAAAAACCACGTGTTTGGGGGAAAAAAAGGAAGCAACGTCGAATCAAGACCTGCTTCAGATGGTTCC
TTGCAGCATGCAAGACCCACTCCTTTCTTTATGGACCCTATTTACAGAGTAGAGAAAAGAAAACTAACTG
ACCCACTTGAAGCTTTAAAAGAGAAATACTTGAGGCCTTCTCCAGGATTCTTGTTTCACCCACAATTCCA
ACTGCCTGATCAGAGAACTTGGATGTCAGCTATTGAAAACATGGCAGAAAAGCTAGAGAGCTTCAGTGCC
CTGAAACCTGAGGCCAGTGAGCTCTTACAGTCAGTGCCCTCTATGTTCAACTTCAGGGCGCCTCCCAATG
CCCTGCCAGAGAACCTTCTGCGGAAGGGAAAGGAGCGCTATACCTGCAGATACTGTGGCAAGATTTTTCC
AAGGTCTGCAAACCTAACACGGCACTTGAGAACCCACACAGGAGAGCAGCCTTACAGATGCAAATACTGT
GACAGATCATTTAGCATATCTTCTAACTTGCAAAGGCATGTTCGCAACATCCACAATAAAGAGAAGCCAT
TTAAGTGTCACTTATGTGATAGGTGTTTTGGTCAACAAACCAATTTAGACAGACACCTAAAGAAACATGA
GAATGGGAACATGTCCGGTACAGCAACATCGTCGCCTCATTCTGAACTGGAAAGTACAGGTGCGATTCTG
GATGACAAAGAAGATGCTTACTTCACAGAAATTCGAAATTTCATTGGGAACAGCAACCATGGCAGCCAAT
CTCCCAGGAATGTGGAGGAGAGAATGAATGGCAGTCATTTTAAAGATGAAAAGGCTTTGGTGACCAGTCA
AAATTCAGACTTGCTGGATGATGAAGAAGTTGAAGATGAGGTGTTGTTAGATGAGGAGGATGAAGACAAT
GATATTACTGGAAAAACAGGAAAGGAACCAGTGACAAGTAATTTACATGAAGGAAACCCTGAGGATGACT
ATGAAGAAACCAGTGCCCTGGAGATGAGTTGCAAGACATCCCCAGTGAGGTATAAAGAGGAAGAATATAA
AAGTGGACTTTCTGCTCTAGATCATATAAGGCACTTCACAGATAGCCTCAAAATGAGGAAAATGGAAGAT
AATCAATATTCTGAAGCTGAGCTGTCTTCTTTTAGTACTTCCCATGTGCCAGAGGAACTTAAGCAGCCGT
TACACAGAAAGTCCAAATCGCAGGCATATGCTATGATGCTGTCACTGTCTGACAAGGAGTCCCTCCATTC
TACATCCCACAGTTCTTCCAACGTGTGGCACAGTATGGCCAGGGCTGCGGCGGAATCCAGTGCTATCCAG
TCCATAAGCCACGTATAGTAATGAACTAGTCCGTAACTTGAAAGTATTTCGATTTCTTGGCTTTATATAT
CTTGTGGAAAGGACGATCCTAGTATAAGACGCCACTCACC
