>Addgene plasmid #141583 | TFORF0340 | depositor partial sequence | sequence record 276887 | Barcode
TCCTAGTATAAGACGCCACTCACC
